>Addgene plasmid #148906 | pAc5.1B-EGFP-DmGIGYF_1-640-del331-370-V5His6_AH | depositor full sequence | sequence record 291354 | Full Sequence
CTTCAAGGAATTAATTCTATATTCTAAAAACACAAATGATACTTCTAAAAAAAATCATGAATGGCATCAA
CTCTGAATCAAATCTTTGCAGATGCACCTACTTCTCATTTCCACTGTCACATCATTTTTCCAGATCTCGC
TGCCTGTTATGTGGCCCACAAACCAAGACACGTTTTATGGCCATTAAAGCTGGCTGATCGTCGCCAAACA
CCAAATACATATCAATATGTACATTCGAGAAAGAAGCGATCAAAGAAGCGTCTTCGGGCGAGTAGGAGAA
TGCGGAGGAGAAGGAGAACGAGCTGATCTAGTATCTCTCCACAATCCAATGCCAACTGACCAACTGGCCA
TATTCGGAGCAATTTGAAGCCAATTTCCATCGCCTGGCGATCGCTCCATTCTTGGCTATATGTTTTTCAC
CGTTCCCGGGGCCATTTTCAAAGACTCGTCGGTAAGATAAGATTGTGTCACTCGCTGTCTCTCTTCATTT
GTCGAAGAATGCTGAGGAATTTCGCGATGACGTCGGCGAGTATTTTGAAGAATGAGAATAATTTGTATTT
ATACGAAAATCAGTTAGTGGAATTTTCTACAAAAACATGTTATCTATAGATAATTTTGTTGCAAAATATG
TTGACTATGACAAAGATTGTATGTATATACCTTTAATGTATTCTCATTTTCTTATGTATTTATAATGGCA
ATGATGATACTGATGATATTTTAAGATGATGCCAGACCACAGGCTGATTTCTGCGTCTTTTGCCGAACGC
AGTGCATGTGCGGTTGTTGTTTTTTGGAATAGTTTCAATTTTCGGACTGTCCGCTTTGATTTCAGTTTCT
TGGCTTATTCAAAAAGCAAAGTAAAGCCAAAAAAGCGAGATGGCAATACCAAATGCGGCAAAACGGTAGT
GGAAGGAAAGGGGTGCGGGGCAGCGGAAGGAAGGGTGGGGCGGGGCGTGGCGGGGTCTGTGGCTGGGCGC
GACGTCACCGACGTTGGAGCCACTCCTTTGACCATGTGTGCGTGTGTGTATTATTCGTGTCTCGCCACTC
GCCGGTTGTTTTTTTCTTTTTATCTCGCTCTCTCTAGCGCCATCTCGTACGCATGCTCAACGCACCGCAT
GTTGCCGTGTCCTTTATGCGTCATTTTGGCTCGAAATAGGCAATTATTTAAACAAAGATTAGTCAACGAA
AACGCTAAAATAAATAAGTCTACAATATGGTTACTTATTGCCATGTGTGTGCAGCCAACGATAGCAACAA
AAGCAACAACACAGTGGCTTTCCCTCTTTCACTTTTTGTTTGCAAGCGCGTGCGAGCAAGACGGCACGAC
CGGCAAACGCAATTACGCTGACAAAGAGCAGACGAAGTTTTGGCCGAAAAACATCAAGGCGCCTGATACG
AATGCATTTGCAATAACAATTGCGATATTTAATATTGTTTATGAAGCTGTTTGACTTCAAAACACACAAA
AAAAAAAATAAAACAAATTATTTGAAAGAGAATTAGGAATCGGACAGCTTATCGTTACGGGCTAACAGCA
CACCGAGACGAAATAGCTTACCTGACGTCACAGCCTCTGGAAGAACTGCCGCCAAGCAGAGAGAGAGAGA
AAAAGAGGGAGAGCAGCTTAGACCGCATGTGCTTGTGTGTGAGGCGTCTCTCTCTTCGTCTCCTGTTTGC
GCAAACGCATAGACTGCACTGAGAAAATCGATTACCTATTTTTTATGAATGAATATTTGCACTATTACTA
TTCAAAACTATTAAGATAGCAATCACATTCAATAGCCAAATACTATACCACCTGAGCGATGCAACGAAAT
GATCAATTTGAGCAAAAATGCTGCATATTTAGGACGGCATCATTATAGAAATGCTTCTTGCTGTGTACTT
TTCTCTCGTCTGGCAGCTGTTTCGCCGTTATTGTTAAAACCGGCTTAAGTTAGGTGTGTTTTCTACGACT
AGTGATGCCCCTACTAGAAGATGTGTGTTGCACAAATGTCCCTGAATAACCAATTTGAAGTGCAGATAGC
AGTAAACGTAAGCTAATATGAATATTATTTAACTGTAATGTTTTAATATCGCTGGACATTACTAATAAAC
CCACTATAAACACATGTACATATGTATGTTTTGGCATACAATGAGTAGTTGGGGAAAAAATGTGTAAAAG
CACCGTGACCATCACAGCATAAAGATAACCAGCTGAAGTATCGAATATGAGTAACCCCCAAATTGAATCA
CATGCCGCAACTGATAGGACCCATGGAAGTACACTCTTCATGGCGATATACAAGACACACACAAGCACGA
ACACCCAGTTGCGGAGGAAATTCTCCGTAAATGAAAACCCAATCGGCGAACAATTCATACCCATATATGG
TAAAAGTTTTGAACGCGACTTGAGAGCGGAGAGCATTGCGGCTGATAAGGTTTTAGCGCTAAGCGGGCTT
TATAAAACGGGCTGCGGGACCAGTTTTCATATCACTACCGTTTGAGTTCTTGTGCTGTGTGGATACTCCT
CCCGACACAAAGCCGCTCCATCAGCCAGCAGTCGTCTAATCCAGAGACCCCGGATCGGGGTACCAACATG
GTGAGCAAGGGCGAGGAGCTGTTCACCGGGGTGGTGCCCATCCTGGTCGAGCTGGACGGCGACGTAAACG
GCCACAAGTTCAGCGTGTCCGGCGAGGGCGAGGGCGATGCCACCTACGGCAAGCTGACCCTGAAGTTCAT
CTGCACCACCGGCAAGCTGCCCGTGCCCTGGCCCACCCTCGTGACCACCCTGACCTACGGCGTGCAGTGC
TTCAGCCGCTACCCCGACCACATGAAGCAGCACGACTTCTTCAAGTCCGCCATGCCCGAAGGCTACGTCC
AGGAGCGCACCATCTTCTTCAAGGACGACGGCAACTACAAGACCCGCGCCGAGGTGAAGTTCGAGGGCGA
CACCCTGGTGAACCGCATCGAGCTGAAGGGCATCGACTTCAAGGAGGACGGCAACATCCTGGGGCACAAG
CTGGAGTACAACTACAACAGCCACAACGTCTATATCATGGCCGACAAGCAGAAGAACGGCATCAAGGTGA
ACTTCAAGATCCGCCACAACATCGAGGACGGCAGCGTGCAGCTCGCCGACCACTACCAGCAGAACACCCC
CATCGGCGACGGCCCCGTGCTGCTGCCCGACAACCACTACCTGAGCACCCAGTCCGCCCTGAGCAAAGAC
CCCAACGAGAAGCGCGATCACATGGTCCTGCTGGAGTTCGTGACCGCCGCCGGGATCACTCTCGGCATGG
ACGAGCTGTACAAGCCAAGCTTGAATTCTATGACAGATTCAATGAAATTTGGCCCGGAATGGTTGCGCAA
TATGTCAGCCGAGCCTTCGGGCTCTCCCAGTACCTACAACGTTGGTAATGCAGCTCAAAACAATTCGATT
GGAGGGCACAACCTGGGAAACAACACGGCGGCATCCGCTTCCCGTAATCTATTTCCAGAATACCGGTACG
GACGCGAGGAAATGCTGTCCTTGTTCGATCGGAACTGCCTACTGCCGCAGATCCTGCCATCGTTCAAAAA
GCTCTTCGTGGAAAAGGTTCAGTGCCCTCTTGCACTGACACCGAGCTCCGAGGAGGACATCAACCAAAAC
TCACTTGGCAATAACTCTCGTCCTGCCTGGTTGCAGCGCTCGCCCAGTGGATTTGGTAGTGCCTCCCGAG
GCTCTGGACGTGGTGGAACCGTTGACCGGGGACGGATGCGCGGAAAATCGGCCTATCATCCGATATACCA
ACGCCCAAGCGGTCTATATGATGAAAGCTTATCGGTTATATCAAAGGCCGAACGCACATGGAGCGACCGC
AACGGAACTGGAGATTCTGCGGCAACCACCACCTCCACTAGTGGCTCTGGTGCTCTAGATTGGAATGGAA
CTCCAAGCTCAAGTCCTCGAAAAGATTATTCTAATAATCATCGCAACTTGGAAAACTGGCGACGAACACG
TAACGAAGATGGATCCGGTGATGGTCCATCCTCCAGCGGTTCCATGAGCGGACCCGATATTGCTGGTTGG
CGGAGCGGTGTCGTCGGTGGAAGTACAAACGCAGGTTTTGGTACCAATAGCCATCGGTGGGGAAGATCTA
CAAGCTGGCGTGATGAAGATCCTAGCGTCGACAATGCAGCTAGTTTACAACGCTCAATTTCAACAGTTGC
GACTTTAAGTACAGATCGGACTGGAAACAATAAAGGATCTGGAATCGGAGCTGCAGAGGGAGTAGGGAGC
ATATCGCACCCACGGTTGTCGAGTTCTAAAATATCTCAAACTGATCTAAAACCTATCAAAAGTTCGCATA
ATACTTTAAAAACCAAAAGCTTAGACTCCTATGACGATGTAAAAAGACCGAAAAGTAAAGACCTGTCTGA
TCCAGATAGTGGAAACGATATAACTCCAGAAACCTCATTAACGAAAGATACCAATACAACAGCTGTGCAA
GAAGAAGTTGAAAGCAGTTTATCTCCAATAAGCTCTACAACGACAAAGGAAGTGATCCATGGAGATATTT
CAGATCGGATTAAAGAGGTCGCCGATGAAGTAGAAAAACTTATAATGGATGATGATCATAAAATCTCTTC
GAATCAAAGCCAACATCAAAATCATGACGGGTTTACAGCTGCACTTCCAAGAATGGCAGACATTGAGATA
AACGTAAAACCGAGTGTTACAGCAGTGCATCGGCAAGCACCTTCCACCATGCCTATACAAATTACCCCTA
CAATTACAGATGTCGCTCCACCATCCCATGCAGTTGTGTCGTTTTCGGATCATGAGACAATGCAACACCA
TAACATGCACCACCTGCCACAATTTCCAATGATTCCTACACCGCATATCATCACTCCAAATCTAAACGAA
TTGTGGTTTTACCGGGATCCGCAGGCAAATGTTCAGGGGCCATTTAGTGCCGTTGAGATGACGGAATGGT
ATCGCGCTGGCTACTTTAATGAGAACCTGTTTGTACGCCGGTACTCTGATAATAGGTTTAGACCGCTGGG
AGAGCTTATAAAATTTTGTCATGGTAACATGCCATTTACGCACAGTCACCTACTTCCATCTCCGATAGAA
CTAGAGAACGCAGATATCCAGCACAGTGGCGGCCGCTCGAGTCTAGAGGGCCCGCGGTTCGAAGGTAAGC
CTATCCCTAACCCTCTCCTCGGTCTCGATTCTACGCGTACCGGTCATCATCACCATCACCATTGAGTTTA
AACCCGCTGATCAGCCTCGACTGTGCCTTCTAAGGCCTGAGCTCGCTGATCAGCCTCGATCGAGGATCCA
GACATGATAAGATACATTGATGAGTTTGGACAAACCACAACTAGAATGCAGTGAAAAAAATGCTTTATTT
GTGAAATTTGTGATGCTATTGCTTTATTTGTAACCATTATAAGCTGCAATAAACAAGTTAACAACAACAA
TTGCATTCATTTTATGTTTCAGGTTCAGGGGGAGGTGTGGGAGGTTTTTTAAAGCAAGTAAAACCTCTAC
AAATGTGGTATGGCTGATTATGATCAGTCGACCGATGCCCTTGAGAGCCTTCAACCCAGTCAGCTCCTTC
CGGTGGGCGCGGGGCATGACTATCGTCGCCGCACTTATGACTGTCTTCTTTATCATGCAACTCGTAGGAC
AGGTGCCGGCAGCGCTCTGGGTCATTTTCGGCGAGGACCGCTTTCGCTGGAGCGCGACGATGATCGGCCT
GTCGCTTGCGGTATTCGGAATCTTGCACGCCCTCGCTCAAGCCTTCGTCACTGGTCCCGCCACCAAACGT
TTCGGCGAGAAGCAGGCCATTATCGCCGGCATGGCGGCCGACGCGCTGGGCTACGTCTTGCTGGCGTTCG
CGACGCGAGGCTGGATGGCCTTCCCCATTATGATTCTTCTCGCTTCCGGCGGCATCGGGATGCCCGCGTT
GCAGGCCATGCTGTCCAGGCAGGTAGATGACGACCATCAGGGACAGCTTCAAGGATCGCTCGCGGCTCTT
ACCAGCCAGCAAAAGGCCAGGAACCGTAAAAAGGCCGCGTTGCTGGCGTTTTTCCATAGGCTCCGCCCCC
CTGACGAGCATCACAAAAATCGACGCTCAAGTCAGAGGTGGCGAAACCCGACAGGACTATAAAGATACCA
GGCGTTTCCCCCTGGAAGCTCCCTCGTGCGCTCTCCTGTTCCGACCCTGCCGCTTACCGGATACCTGTCC
GCCTTTCTCCCTTCGGGAAGCGTGGCGCTTTCTCAATGCTCACGCTGTAGGTATCTCAGTTCGGTGTAGG
TCGTTCGCTCCAAGCTGGGCTGTGTGCACGAACCCCCCGTTCAGCCCGACCGCTGCGCCTTATCCGGTAA
CTATCGTCTTGAGTCCAACCCGGTAAGACACGACTTATCGCCACTGGCAGCAGCCACTGGTAACAGGATT
AGCAGAGCGAGGTATGTAGGCGGTGCTACAGAGTTCTTGAAGTGGTGGCCTAACTACGGCTACACTAGAA
GGACAGTATTTGGTATCTGCGCTCTGCTGAAGCCAGTTACCTTCGGAAAAAGAGTTGGTAGCTCTTGATC
CGGCAAACAAACCACCGCTGGTAGCGGTGGTTTTTTTGTTTGCAAGCAGCAGATTACGCGCAGAAAAAAA
GGATCTCAAGAAGATCCTTTGATCTTTTCTACGGGGTCTGACGCTCAGTGGAACGAAAACTCACGTTAAG
GGATTTTGGTCATGAGATTATCAAAAAGGATCTTCACCTAGATCCTTTTAAATTAAAAATGAAGTTTTAA
ATCAATCTAAAGTATATATGAGTAAACTTGGTCTGACAGTTACCAATGCTTAATCAGTGAGGCACCTATC
TCAGCGATCTGTCTATTTCGTTCATCCATAGTTGCCTGACTCCCCGTCGTGTAGATAACTACGATACGGG
AGGGCTTACCATCTGGCCCCAGTGCTGCAATGATACCGCGAGACCCACGCTCACCGGCTCCAGATTTATC
AGCAATAAACCAGCCAGCCGGAAGGGCCGAGCGCAGAAGTGGTCCTGCAACTTTATCCGCCTCCATCCAG
TCTATTAATTGTTGCCGGGAAGCTAGAGTAAGTAGTTCGCCAGTTAATAGTTTGCGCAACGTTGTTGCCA
TTGCTGCAGGCATCGTGGTGTCACGCTCGTCGTTTGGTATGGCTTCATTCAGCTCCGGTTCCCAACGATC
AAGGCGAGTTACATGATCCCCCATGTTGTGCAAAAAAGCGGTTAGCTCCTTCGGTCCTCCGATCGTTGTC
AGAAGTAAGTTGGCCGCAGTGTTATCACTCATGGTTATGGCAGCACTGCATAATTCTCTTACTGTCATGC
CATCCGTAAGATGCTTTTCTGTGACTGGTGAGTACTCAACCAAGTCATTCTGAGAATAGTGTATGCGGCG
ACCGAGTTGCTCTTGCCCGGCGTCAACACGGGATAATACCGCGCCACATAGCAGAACTTTAAAAGTGCTC
ATCATTGGAAAACGTTCTTCGGGGCGAAAACTCTCAAGGATCTTACCGCTGTTGAGATCCAGTTCGATGT
AACCCACTCGTGCACCCAACTGATCTTCAGCATCTTTTACTTTCACCAGCGTTTCTGGGTGAGCAAAAAC
AGGAAGGCAAAATGCCGCAAAAAAGGGAATAAGGGCGACACGGAAATGTTGAATACTCATACTCTTCCTT
TTTCAATATTATTGAAGCATTTATCAGGGTTATTGTCTCATGAGCGGATACATATTTGAATGTATTTAGA
AAAATAAACAAATAGGGGTTCCGCGCACATTTCCCCGAAAAGTGCCACCTGACGTCTAAGAAACCATTAT
TATCATGACATTAACCTATAAAAATAGGCGTATCACGAGGCCCTTTCGT
Features (pLannotate 1.2.2; 10 found; start..end, strand, type, name):
     56..2568    +  promoter       Ac5 promoter: Drosophila melanogaster actin 5C promoter
   2588..3304    +  CDS            EGFP: EGFP is a basic (constitutively fluorescent) green fluorescent protein published in 1996, derived from Aequorea victoria. It is reported to be a rapidly-maturing weak dimer with moderate acid sensitivity.
   3320..5119    +  CDS            Gyf (fragment): GGYF1_DROME - Experimental evidence at protein level: Swiss-Prot protein existence level 1. Key component of the 4EHP-GYF2 complex, a multiprotein complex that acts as a repressor of translation initiation (PubMed:31114929). In the 4EHP-GYF2 complex, promotes translational repression and decay of mRNA targets by recruiting and bridging the association of the 4EHP complex with decapping effector proteins, such as me31B and Patr-1, and the deadenylation CCR4-NOT complex (PubMed:31114929). Involved in regulating starvation-induced, developmental and physiological autophagy, which is critical for
   5174..5215    +  CDS            V5 tag: epitope tag from simian virus 5
   5315..5449    -  polyA_signal   SV40 poly(A) signal: SV40 polyadenylation signal
   5472..5556    -  CDS            large T antigen (fragment): large T antigen from SV40 (simian virus 40)
   5557..6027    +  CDS            TcR (fragment): tetracycline efflux protein; tet; confers resistance to tetracycline
   6071..6659    -  rep_origin     ori: high-copy-number ColE1/pMB1/pBR322/pUC origin of replication
   6830..7690    -  CDS            AmpR: β-lactamase; bla; confers resistance to ampicillin, carbenicillin, and related antibiotics
   7691..7795    -  promoter       AmpR promoter: bla
