[The description below was written by a language model from this plasmid's Addgene catalogue record and pLannotate feature annotations shown in this document.]
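Description:
pAc5.1B-EGFP-DmGIGYF_1-640-del331-370-V5His6_AH is an insect-cell expression plasmid of 7,889 nt. The catalogue lists the backbone as unknown, although the name and the annotated parts suggest a pAc5.1-type vector. It is propagated in E. coli through a ColE1/pUC-family origin and selected with ampicillin via a β-lactamase gene under its own bla promoter. The catalogue describes it as low copy, whereas the feature annotation labels the origin as high-copy type. Short fragments of a tetracycline resistance gene and of SV40 large T antigen are also annotated. These appear to be non-functional backbone remnants rather than working markers.

The expression cassette is driven by the Drosophila melanogaster actin 5C (Ac5) promoter, which gives strong constitutive transcription in fly cell lines. It encodes EGFP followed by a fragment of Drosophila GIGYF (Gyf, CG11148). By the construct name, this fragment covers residues 1–640 with an internal deletion of residues 331–370, numbered according to isoform G as noted by the depositor. A V5 epitope tag lies downstream of the insert. The name also indicates a His6 tag, but this is not separately annotated, and the record does not show whether the C-terminal tags are read in frame with the insert. An SV40 polyadenylation signal follows the cassette.

GIGYF is a component of the 4EHP–GYF2 translational repressor complex, which bridges 4EHP to decapping and deadenylation factors. This GFP-tagged N-terminal deletion variant was deposited with a study of GIGYF's role in 4EHP-mediated mRNA repression. It was presumably used to test the contribution of the deleted region to GIGYF's interactions or repressive activity, though the record does not state what that region does.
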