Addgene plasmid #148906: pAc5.1B-EGFP-DmGIGYF_1-640-del331-370-V5His6_AH
Purpose: Insect Expression of DmGIGYF_1-640-del331-370
Depositing lab: Elisa Izaurralde. Depositing organization: Max Planck Institute for Developmental Biology. Publication: Direct role for the Drosophila GIGYF protein in 4EHP-mediated mRNA repression. Ruscica V, Bawankar P, Peter D, Helms S, Igreja C, Izaurralde E. Nucleic Acids Res. 2019 Jul 26;47(13):7035-7048. doi: 10.1093/nar/gkz429. PubMed 31114929.
Backbone
  Vector backbone: Unknown
  Vector type: Insect Expression
Growth in bacteria
  Bacterial resistance: Ampicillin, 100 μg/mL
  Growth temperature: 37°C
  Growth strain: DH5alpha
  Copy number: Low Copy
Gene/Insert
  Gene/Insert name: DmGIGYF_1-640-del331-370
  Species: D. melanogaster (fly)
  Entrez Gene: Gyf (a.k.a. Dmel_CG11148, CG11148, Dmel\CG11148, Q7KQM6)
  Cloning method: Unknown
Terms and licenses: Academic/Nonprofit Terms; Industry Terms: Not Available to Industry
Depositor comments: sequence given by isoform G NCBI:NM_001169356 or Uniprot.:Q7KQM6 Plasmids from this collection were made available to the research community and donated after the lab closed. Please note that the sequence provided by the depositing laboratory may be theoretical/predicted or based on Sanger sequencing results. There may be discrepancies between sequencing results obtained by Addgene and the depositor sequence. If an Addgene verified sequence is not available, please contact before placing your order to request that our lab fully sequence the plasmid.
How to cite: pAc5.1B-EGFP-DmGIGYF_1-640-del331-370-V5His6_AH was a gift from Elisa Izaurralde (Addgene plasmid # 148906 ; http://n2t.net/addgene:148906 ; RRID:Addgene_148906)
